Addgene plasmid #48389: pFUSB4_ACCC
Depositing lab: Stephen Ekker. Depositing organization: Mayo Foundation for Medical Education and Research. Publication: High Efficiency In Vivo Genome Engineering with a Simplified 15-RVD GoldyTALEN Design. Ma AC, Lee HB, Clark KJ, Ekker SC. PLoS One. 2013 May 29;8(5):e65259. doi: 10.1371/journal.pone.0065259. Print 2013. PubMed 23734242.
Backbone
  Vector backbone: pFUS_B4
  Vector type: Mammalian Expression, TALEN
Growth in bacteria
  Bacterial resistance: Spectinomycin, 50 μg/mL
  Growth temperature: 37°C
  Growth strain: Top10
  Copy number: Unknown
Gene/Insert
  Gene/Insert name: RVD sequence: NI HD HD HD
  Species: Synthetic
  Cloning method: Unknown
  Sequencing primers: 5′ ttgatgcctggcagttccct; 3′ cgaaccgaacaggcttatgt
Terms and licenses: Academic/Nonprofit Terms; Industry Terms: Not Available to Industry
Depositor comments: Plasmid was created using Golden Gate cloning.
How to cite: pFUSB4_ACCC was a gift from Stephen Ekker (Addgene plasmid # 48389 ; http://n2t.net/addgene:48389 ; RRID:Addgene_48389)
