[The description below was written by a language model from this plasmid's Addgene catalogue record and pLannotate feature annotations shown in this document.]
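Description:
pFUSB4_ACCC is a pre-assembled TALE repeat intermediate built in the pFUS_B4 array vector of the Golden Gate TALEN assembly system. It carries a synthetic block of four TAL effector repeats whose repeat-variable diresidues are NI HD HD HD, which by the standard TALE code recognise the DNA bases A, C, C and C, as reflected in the plasmid name. The depositor notes that the array was made by Golden Gate cloning. Although the catalogue lists the vector type as mammalian expression/TALEN, the annotated sequence shows no eukaryotic promoter, polyadenylation signal or nuclease domain. The plasmid is therefore best understood as a bacterial cloning intermediate rather than an expression construct in its own right.

The roughly 2.9 kb plasmid replicates in E. coli from a high-copy ColE1/pUC-type origin and is selected with spectinomycin through the aadA (SmR) aminoglycoside adenylyltransferase gene. This gene sits downstream of a class 1 integron Pc promoter fragment and a short remnant of a gentamicin resistance gene. Small leftover fragments of lacZα and lacI are also annotated. The lacZα remnant is consistent with replacement of a blue/white screening cassette by the repeat array, though the record does not say so explicitly. rrnB T1 and T2 terminators help insulate the cloning region. The automated feature table does not annotate the TALE repeats themselves, which presumably occupy the unannotated stretch of the sequence.

The associated publication describes a simplified 15-RVD GoldyTALEN design for in vivo genome engineering. Ready-made four-repeat modules such as this one are probably meant to be combined with other repeat arrays and a final TALEN backbone in a subsequent Golden Gate step, shortening the construction of custom TALENs.
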