Features (pLannotate 1.2.2; 8 found; start..end, strand, type, name):
      3..39      -  CDS            lacZα (fragment): LacZα fragment of β-galactosidase; lacZ fragment
    596..619     +  promoter       Pc promoter (fragment): intI1 (promoter lies within the coding sequence); class 1 integron promoter
    795..851     +  CDS            GmR (fragment): gentamycin acetyltransferase; aacC1; confers resistance to gentamycin
    858..1649    +  CDS            SmR: aminoglycoside adenylyltransferase (Murphy, 1985); aadA; confers resistance to spectinomycin and streptomycin
   1742..2330    +  rep_origin     ori: high-copy-number ColE1/pMB1/pBR322/pUC origin of replication
   2513..2605    +  CDS            lacI (fragment): lac repressor; lacI; The lac repressor binds to the lac operator to inhibit transcription in E. coli. This inhibition can be relieved by adding lactose or isopropyl-β-D-thiogalactopyranoside (IPTG).
   2660..2687    -  terminator     rrnB T2 terminator: transcription terminator T2 from the E. coli rrnB gene
   2819..2862    +  terminator     rrnB T1 terminator: Escherichia coli rrnB; transcription terminator T1 from the E. coli rrnB gene
>Addgene plasmid #48389 | pFUSB4_ACCC | depositor full sequence | sequence record 70089 | Full Sequence
ATGTTTTCCCAGTCACGACGTTGTAAAACGACGGCCAGTCTTAAGCGTCTCATGGCCTGACCCCGGACCA
AGTGGTGGCCTATCGCCAGCAACATTGGCGGCAAGCAAGCGCTCGAAACGGTGCAGCGGCTGTTGCCGGT
GCTGTGCCAGGACCATGGCCTGACTCCGGACCAAGTGGTGGCTATCGCCAGCCACGATGGCGGCAAGCAA
GCGCTCGAAACGGTGCAGCGGCTGTTGCCGGTGCTGTGCCAGGACCATGGCCTGACTCCGGACCAAGTGG
TGGCTATCGCCAGCCACGATGGCGGCAAGCAAGCGCTCGAAACGGTGCAGCGGCTGTTGCCGGTGCTGTG
CCAGGACCATGGCCTGACTCCGGACCAAGTGGTGGCTATCGCCAGCCACGATGGCGGCAAGCAAGCGCTC
GAAACGGTGCAGCGGCTGTTGCCGGTGCTGTGCCAGGACCATGGCCTGACCCCGGACCAAGTGGTGGCTA
TCGAGACGTCTAGACCAGCCAGGACAGAAATGCCTCGACTTCGCTGCTACCCAAGGTTGCCGGGTGACGC
ACACCGTGGAAACGGATGAAGGCACGAACCCAGTGGACATAAGCCTGTTCGGTTCGTAAGCTGTAATGCA
AGTAGCGTATGCGCTCACGCAACTGGTCCAGAACCTTGACCGAACGCAGCGGTGGTAACGGCGCAGTGGC
GGTTTTCATGGCTTGTTATGACTGTTTTTTTGGGGTACAGTCTATGCCTCGGGCATCCAAGCAGCAAGCG
CGTTACGCCGTGGGTCGATGTTTGATGTTATGGAGCAGCAACGATGTTACGCAGCAGGGCAGTCGCCCTA
AAACAAAGTTAAACATTATGAGGGAAGCGGTGATCGCCGAAGTATCGACTCAACTATCAGAGGTAGTTGG
CGTCATCGAGCGCCATCTCGAACCGACGTTGCTGGCCGTACATTTGTACGGCTCCGCAGTGGATGGCGGC
CTGAAGCCACACAGTGATATTGATTTGCTGGTTACGGTGACCGTAAGGCTTGATGAAACAACGCGGCGAG
CTTTGATCAACGACCTTTTGGAAACTTCGGCTTCCCCTGGAGAGAGCGAGATTCTCCGCGCTGTAGAAGT
CACCATTGTTGTGCACGACGACATCATTCCGTGGCGTTATCCAGCTAAGCGCGAACTGCAATTTGGAGAA
TGGCAGCGCAATGACATTCTTGCAGGTATCTTCGAGCCAGCCACGATCGACATTGATCTGGCTATCTTGC
TGACAAAAGCAAGAGAACATAGCGTTGCCTTGGTAGGTCCAGCGGCGGAGGAACTCTTTGATCCGGTTCC
TGAACAGGATCTATTTGAGGCGCTAAATGAAACCTTAACGCTATGGAACTCGCCGCCCGACTGGGCTGGC
GATGAGCGAAATGTAGTGCTTACGTTGTCCCGCATTTGGTACAGCGCAGTAACCGGCAAAATCGCGCCGA
AGGATGTCGCTGCCGACTGGGCAATGGAGCGCCTGCCGGCCCAGTATCAGCCCGTCATACTTGAAGCTAG
ACAGGCTTATCTTGGACAAGAAGAAGATCGCTTGGCCTCGCGCGCAGATCAGTTGGAAGAATTTGTCCAC
TACGTGAAAGGCGAGATCACCAAGGTAGTCGGCAAATAACCCTCGAGCCACCCATGACCAAAATCCCTTA
ACGTGAGTTACGCGTCGTTCCACTGAGCGTCAGACCCCGTAGAAAAGATCAAAGGATCTTCTTGAGATCC
TTTTTTTCTGCGCGTAATCTGCTGCTTGCAAACAAAAAAACCACCGCTACCAGCGGTGGTTTGTTTGCCG
GATCAAGAGCTACCAACTCTTTTTCCGAAGGTAACTGGCTTCAGCAGAGCGCAGATACCAAATACTGTCC
TTCTAGTGTAGCCGTAGTTAGGCCACCACTTCAAGAACTCTGTAGCACCGCCTACATACCTCGCTCTGCT
AATCCTGTTACCAGTGGCTGCTGCCAGTGGCGATAAGTCGTGTCTTACCGGGTTGGACTCAAGACGATAG
TTACCGGATAAGGCGCAGCGGTCGGGCTGAACGGGGGGTTCGTGCACACAGCCCAGCTTGGAGCGAACGA
CCTACACCGAACTGAGATACCTACAGCGTGAGCATTGAGAAAGCGCCACGCTTCCCGAAGGGAGAAAGGC
GGACAGGTATCCGGTAAGCGGCAGGGTCGGAACAGGAGAGCGCACGAGGGAGCTTCCAGGGGGAAACGCC
TGGTATCTTTATAGTCCTGTCGGGTTTCGCCACCTCTGACTTGAGCGTCGATTTTTGTGATGCTCGTCAG
GGGGGCGGAGCCTATGGAAAAACGCCAGCAACGCGGCCTTTTTACGGTTCCTGGCCTTTTGCTGGCCTTT
TGCTCACATGTTCTTTCCTGCGTTATCCCCTGATTCTGTGGATAACCGTATTACCGCCTTTGAGTGAGCT
GATACCGCTCGCCGCAGCCGAACGACCGAGCGCAGCGAGTCAGTGAGCGAGGAAGCGGAAGAGCGCCCAA
TACGCAAACCGCCTCTCCCCGCGCGTTGGCCGATTCATTAATGCAGCTGGCACGACAGGTTTCCCGACTG
GAAAGCGGGCAGTGAGCGCAACGCAATTAATACGCGTACCGCTAGCCAGGAAGAGTTTGTAGAAACGCAA
AAAGGCCATCCGTCAGGATGGCCTTCTGCTTAGTTTGATGCCTGGCAGTTTATGGCGGGCGTCCTGCCCG
CCACCCTCCGGGCCGTTGCTTCACAACGTTCAAATCCGCTCCCGGCGGATTTGTCCTACTCAGGAGAGCG
TTCACCGACAAACAACAGATAAAACGAAAGGCCCAGTCTTCCGACTGAGCCTTTCGTTTTATTTGATGCC
TGGCAGTTCCCTACTCTCGCGTTAACGCTAGCATGG
