>Addgene plasmid #48389 | pFUSB4_ACCC | addgene partial sequence | sequence record 70774 | pCR8_F1 5'-ttgatgcctggcagttccct-3'
TCACGACGTTGTAAAACGACGGCCAGTCTTAAGCGTCTCATGGCCTGACCCCGGACCAAGTGGTGGCTAT
CGCCAGCAACATTGGCGGCAAGCAAGCGCTCGAAACGGTGCAGCGGCTGTTGCCGGTGCTGTGCCAGGAC
CATGGCCTGACTCCGGACCAAGTGGTGGCTATCGCCAGCCACGATGGCGGCAAGCAAGCGCTCGAAACGG
TGCAGCGGCTGTTGCCGGTGCTGTGCCAGGACCATGGCCTGACTCCGGACCAAGTGGTGGCTATCGCCAG
CCACGATGGCGGCAAGCAAGCGCTCGAAACGGTGCAGCGGCTGTTGCCGGTGCTGTGCCAGGACCATGGC
CTGACTCCGGACCAAGTGGTGGCTATCGCCAGCCACGATGGCGGCAAGCAAGCGCTCGAAACGGTGCAGC
GGCTGTTGCCGGTGCTGTGCCAGGACCATGGCCTGACCCCGGACCAAGTGGTGGCTATCGAGACGTCTAG
ACCAGCCAGGACAGAAATGCCTCGACTTCGCTGCTACCCAAGGTTGCCGGGTGACGCACACCGTGGAAAC
GGATGAAGGCACGAACCCAGTGGACATAAGCCTGTTCGGTTCGTAAGCTGTAATGCAAGTAGCGTATGCG
CTCACGCAACTGGTCCAGAACCTTGACCGAACGCAGCGGTGGTAACGGCGCAGTGGCGGTTTTCATGGCT
TGTTATGACTGTTTTTTTGGGGTACAGTCTATGCCTCGGGCATCCAAGCAGCAAGCGCGTTACGCCGTGG
GTCGATGTTTGATGTTATGGAGCAGCAACGATGTTACGCAGCAGGGCAGTCGCCCTAAAACAAAGTTAAA
CATTATGAGGGAAGCGGTGATCGCCGAAGTATCGACTCAACTATCAGA
